Addgene plasmid #22343: pCI-MOR106-1
Depositing lab: Hiroaki Matsunami. Depositing organization: Duke University. Publication: Odor coding by a Mammalian receptor repertoire. Saito H, Chi Q, Zhuang H, Matsunami H, Mainland JD. Sci Signal. 2009 . 2(60):ra9. 10.1126/scisignal.2000016 PubMed 19261596.
Backbone
  Vector backbone: pCI
  Backbone manufacturer: Promega
  Backbone size w/o insert (bp): 4006
  Vector type: Mammalian Expression
Growth in bacteria
  Bacterial resistance: Ampicillin, 100 μg/mL
  Growth temperature: 37°C
  Growth strain: DH5alpha
  Copy number: Unknown
Gene/Insert
  Gene/Insert name: MOR106-1 (alt name: Mus musculus olfactory receptor 749)
  Species: M. musculus (mouse)
  Insert size (bp): 975
  GenBank ID: NM_020288
  Entrez Gene: Olfr749 (a.k.a. Ors1, ORL461, MOR106-1)
  Tag / fusion protein: Rho (N terminal on insert)
  Cloning method: Restriction Enzyme; 5′ cloning site NheI (not destroyed); 3′ cloning site NotI (not destroyed)
  Sequencing primers: 5′ T7; 3′ EBV-rev
Terms and licenses: Academic/Nonprofit Terms; Industry Terms: Not Available to Industry
How to cite: pCI-MOR106-1 was a gift from Hiroaki Matsunami (Addgene plasmid # 22343 ; http://n2t.net/addgene:22343 ; RRID:Addgene_22343)
