[The description below was written by a language model from this plasmid's Addgene catalogue record and pLannotate feature annotations shown in this document.]
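Description:
pCI-MOR106-1 is a mammalian expression plasmid built on the Promega pCI backbone, carrying the mouse odorant receptor MOR106-1 (Olfr749, olfactory receptor 749). The roughly 975 bp receptor coding sequence was inserted between the NheI and NotI sites, both of which remain intact, and it carries an N-terminal Rho tag. This tag is a short leader from rhodopsin that is commonly added to odorant receptors to help them reach the surface of heterologous cells and to allow their detection. The automated feature table labels the open reading frame as human OR11H4. This is most likely a best-match call to a related Swiss-Prot entry, since the catalogue record identifies the insert as the mouse gene. The Rho tag is not annotated separately, but the gap between the T7 promoter and the annotated receptor sequence could accommodate it.

Expression is driven by the human cytomegalovirus immediate-early enhancer and promoter. A chimeric β-globin/immunoglobulin heavy-chain intron follows the promoter and generally improves transcript processing and expression levels. An SV40 polyadenylation signal terminates the transcript. A T7 promoter just upstream of the insert allows in vitro transcription and also serves as a sequencing primer site.

In bacteria the plasmid replicates from a high-copy ColE1/pUC-type origin and is selected with ampicillin through the β-lactamase gene. An f1 origin allows production of single-stranded DNA. The short large T antigen, lacZα, bom and rop fragments are backbone remnants. There is no mammalian selection marker, so the plasmid is suited to transient transfection. The associated publication concerns odor coding by a mammalian receptor repertoire, which suggests the plasmid is one of a set of receptor clones used in cell-based assays matching odorants to receptors.
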