Features (pLannotate 1.2.2; 14 found; start..end, strand, type, name):
    140..517     +  enhancer       CMV enhancer: human cytomegalovirus immediate early enhancer
    519..718     +  promoter       CMV promoter: human cytomegalovirus (CMV) immediate early promoter
    857..989     +  intron         chimeric intron: chimera between introns from human β-globin and immunoglobulin heavy chain genes
   1034..1052    +  promoter       T7 promoter: promoter for bacteriophage T7 RNA polymerase
   1133..2101    +  CDS            OR11H4: O11H4_HUMAN - Experimental evidence at transcript level: Swiss-Prot protein existence level 2. Odorant receptor. From Homo sapiens (Human).
   2131..2252    -  polyA_signal   SV40 poly(A) signal: SV40 polyadenylation signal
   2275..2343    -  CDS            large T antigen (fragment): large T antigen from SV40 (simian virus 40)
   2362..2429    +  CDS            lacZα (fragment): LacZα fragment of β-galactosidase; lacZ fragment
   2433..2861    +  rep_origin     f1 ori (sequence partly withheld): f1 bacteriophage origin of replication; arrow indicates direction of (+) strand synthesis
   2889..2988    -  misc_feature   bom (fragment): basis of mobility region from pBR322
   3090..3125    -  CDS            rop (fragment): Rop protein, which maintains plasmids at low copy number; rop
   3220..3324    +  promoter       AmpR promoter: bla
   3325..4185    +  CDS            AmpR: β-lactamase; bla; confers resistance to ampicillin, carbenicillin, and related antibiotics
   4356..4944    +  rep_origin     ori: high-copy-number ColE1/pMB1/pBR322/pUC origin of replication
>Addgene plasmid #22343 | pCI-MOR106-1 | depositor full sequence | sequence record 10253 | Author sequence
TCAATATTGGCCATTAGCCATATTATTCATTGGTTATATAGCATAAATCAATATTGGCTATTGGCCATTG
CATACGTTGTATCTATATCATAATATGTACATTTATATTGGCTCATGTCCAATATGACCGCCATGTTGGC
ATTGATTATTGACTAGTTATTAATAGTAATCAATTACGGGGTCATTAGTTCATAGCCCATATATGGAGTT
CCGCGTTACATAACTTACGGTAAATGGCCCGCCTGGCTGACCGCCCAACGACCCCCGCCCATTGACGTCA
ATAATGACGTATGTTCCCATAGTAACGCCAATAGGGACTTTCCATTGACGTCAATGGGTGGAGTATTTAC
GGTAAACTGCCCACTTGGCAGTACATCAAGTGTATCATATGCCAAGTCCGCCCCCTATTGACGTCAATGA
CGGTAAATGGCCCGCCTGGCATTATGCCCAGTACATGACCTTACGGGACTTTCCTACTTGGCAGTACATC
TACGTATTAGTCATCGCTATTACCATGGTGATGCGGTTTTGGCAGTACACCAATGGGCGTGGATAGCGGT
TTGACTCACGGGGATTTCCAAGTCTCCACCCCATTGACGTCAATGGGAGTTTGTTTTGGCACCAAAATCA
ACGGGACTTTCCAAAATGTCGTAATAACCCCGCCCCGTTGACGCAAATGGGCGGTAGGCGTGTACGGTGG
GAGGTCTATATAAGCAGAGCTCGTTTAGTGAACCGTCAGATCACTAGAAGCTTTATTGCGGTAGTTTATC
ACAGTTAAATTGCTAACGCAGTCAGTGCTTCTGACACAACAGTCTCGAACTTAAGCTGCAGAAGTTGGTC
GTGAGGCACTGGGCAGGTAAGTATCAAGGTTACAAGACAGGTTTAAGGAGACCAATAGAAACTGGGCTTG
TCGAGACAGAGAAGACTCTTGCGTTTCTGATAGGCACCTATTGGTCTTACTGACATCCACTTTGCCTTTC
TCTCCACAGGTGTCCACTCCCAGTTCAATTACAGCTCTTAAGGCTAGAGTACTTAATACGACTCACTATA
GGCTAGCATGAATGGCACAGAAGGCCCTAACTTCTACGTGCCCTTCTCCAATGCGACGGGTGTGGTACGC
GAATTCACGCGTATGTCTCTTTTTCCCCAAAGAAATTTAGATGCCATGAACAGATCAGCAGCACATGTAA
CCGAATTTGTTCTCTTGGGATTTCCTGGTTCCTGGAAGATACAGATTTTCCTCTTCGTGTTGTTTTTGGT
GTTTTATGTCTTGACATTGTTGGGAAATGGAGCCATCATCTGTGCAGTAAGATGTGACTCACGTCTACAT
ACCCCCATGTACTTCCTCCTGGGAAATTTTTCCTTCCTTGAAATCTGGTATGTTTCCTCCACTATTCCTA
ACATACTAGCCAACATTCTGTCTAAGACCAAGGCCATCTCATTTTCAGGGTGCTTCCTGCAGTTCTATTT
CTTCTTTTCACTGGGTACAACTGAATGTCTCTTCCTGGCAGTAATGGCTTATGATAGGTACCTGGCCATT
TGCCGCCCATTACATTACCCTACTATCATGACTAGGAGGCTGTGTTGCATTCTGGTATCCTCATGCTGGC
TCATTGGATTTCTTGGGTACCCAATCCCTATCTTCTCCATTTCCCAGCTTCCCTTCTGTGGTTCTAATAT
CATTGATCACTTCCTCTGTGACATGGACCCATTGATGGCTTTGTCCTGTGCCCCAGCTCCTATTACTGAA
TTTATTTTTTATGCCCAAAGTTCCTTTGTCCTCTTTTTCACTATTGCATACATTCTTCGGTCCTATATTT
TGTTGCTCAGGGCTGTTTTTCAGGTTCCTTCTGCAGCTGGCCGACGAAAAGCCTTCTCTACCTGTGGTTC
CCATTTAGTTGTGGTGTCACTCTTCTATGGTACAGTAATGGTAATGTATGTGAGTCCTACATATGGCATT
CCAATTTTGATGCAGAAGATCCTTACACTTGTATACTCTGTAATGACTCCTCTCTTTAATCCTCTGATTT
ATAGCCTTCGTAACAAGGACATGAAACTTGCTCTGAGAAATGTTTTGTTAGGAATGAGAATTGTCAAAAA
TATGTAAGCGGCCGCTTCGAGCAGACATGATAAGATACATTGATGAGTTTGGACAAACCACAACTAGAAT
GCAGTGAAAAAAATGCTTTATTTGTGAAATTTGTGATGCTATTGCTTTATTTGTAACCATTATAAGCTGC
AATAAACAAGTTAACAACAACAATTGCATTCATTTTATGTTTCAGGTTCAGGGGGAGATGTGGGAGGTTT
TTTAAAGCAAGTAAAACCTCTACAAATGTGGTAAAATCGATAAGGATCCGGGCTGGCGTAATAGCGAAGA
GGCCCGCACCGATCGCCCTTCCCAACAGTTGCGCAGCCTGAATGGCGAATGG
[124 nt withheld, positions 2433-2556]
C
[91 nt withheld, positions 2558-2648]
A
[49 nt withheld, positions 2650-2698]
CCTTTGACGTTGGAGTCCACGTTCTTT
[37 nt withheld, positions 2726-2762]
ACCCTATCTCGGTCTATTCTTTTGATTTATAAGGGATTTTGCCGATTTCGGCCTATTGGTTAAAAAATGA
GCTGATTTAACAAAAATTTAACGCGAATTTTAACAAAATATTAACGCTTACAATTTCCTGATGCGGTATT
TTCTCCTTACGCATCTGTGCGGTATTTCACACCGCATATGGTGCACTCTCAGTACAATCTGCTCTGATGC
CGCATAGTTAAGCCAGCCCCGACACCCGCCAACACCCGCTGACGCGCCCTGACGGGCTTGTCTGCTCCCG
GCATCCGCTTACAGACAAGCTGTGACCGTCTCCGGGAGCTGCATGTGTCAGAGGTTTTCACCGTCATCAC
CGAAACGCGCGAGACGAAAGGGCCTCGTGATACGCCTATTTTTATAGGTTAATGTCATGATAATAATGGT
TTCTTAGACGTCAGGTGGCACTTTTCGGGGAAATGTGCGCGGAACCCCTATTTGTTTATTTTTCTAAATA
CATTCAAATATGTATCCGCTCATGAGACAATAACCCTGATAAATGCTTCAATAATATTGAAAAAGGAAGA
GTATGAGTATTCAACATTTCCGTGTCGCCCTTATTCCCTTTTTTGCGGCATTTTGCCTTCCTGTTTTTGC
TCACCCAGAAACGCTGGTGAAAGTAAAAGATGCTGAAGATCAGTTGGGTGCACGAGTGGGTTACATCGAA
CTGGATCTCAACAGCGGTAAGATCCTTGAGAGTTTTCGCCCCGAAGAACGTTTTCCAATGATGAGCACTT
TTAAAGTTCTGCTATGTGGCGCGGTATTATCCCGTATTGACGCCGGGCAAGAGCAACTCGGTCGCCGCAT
ACACTATTCTCAGAATGACTTGGTTGAGTACTCACCAGTCACAGAAAAGCATCTTACGGATGGCATGACA
GTAAGAGAATTATGCAGTGCTGCCATAACCATGAGTGATAACACTGCGGCCAACTTACTTCTGACAACGA
TCGGAGGACCGAAGGAGCTAACCGCTTTTTTGCACAACATGGGGGATCATGTAACTCGCCTTGATCGTTG
GGAACCGGAGCTGAATGAAGCCATACCAAACGACGAGCGTGACACCACGATGCCTGTAGCAATGGCAACA
ACGTTGCGCAAACTATTAACTGGCGAACTACTTACTCTAGCTTCCCGGCAACAATTAATAGACTGGATGG
AGGCGGATAAAGTTGCAGGACCACTTCTGCGCTCGGCCCTTCCGGCTGGCTGGTTTATTGCTGATAAATC
TGGAGCCGGTGAGCGTGGGTCTCGCGGTATCATTGCAGCACTGGGGCCAGATGGTAAGCCCTCCCGTATC
GTAGTTATCTACACGACGGGGAGTCAGGCAACTATGGATGAACGAAATAGACAGATCGCTGAGATAGGTG
CCTCACTGATTAAGCATTGGTAACTGTCAGACCAAGTTTACTCATATATACTTTAGATTGATTTAAAACT
TCATTTTTAATTTAAAAGGATCTAGGTGAAGATCCTTTTTGATAATCTCATGACCAAAATCCCTTAACGT
GAGTTTTCGTTCCACTGAGCGTCAGACCCCGTAGAAAAGATCAAAGGATCTTCTTGAGATCCTTTTTTTC
TGCGCGTAATCTGCTGCTTGCAAACAAAAAAACCACCGCTACCAGCGGTGGTTTGTTTGCCGGATCAAGA
GCTACCAACTCTTTTTCCGAAGGTAACTGGCTTCAGCAGAGCGCAGATACCAAATACTGTTCTTCTAGTG
TAGCCGTAGTTAGGCCACCACTTCAAGAACTCTGTAGCACCGCCTACATACCTCGCTCTGCTAATCCTGT
TACCAGTGGCTGCTGCCAGTGGCGATAAGTCGTGTCTTACCGGGTTGGACTCAAGACGATAGTTACCGGA
TAAGGCGCAGCGGTCGGGCTGAACGGGGGGTTCGTGCACACAGCCCAGCTTGGAGCGAACGACCTACACC
GAACTGAGATACCTACAGCGTGAGCTATGAGAAAGCGCCACGCTTCCCGAAGGGAGAAAGGCGGACAGGT
ATCCGGTAAGCGGCAGGGTCGGAACAGGAGAGCGCACGAGGGAGCTTCCAGGGGGAAACGCCTGGTATCT
TTATAGTCCTGTCGGGTTTCGCCACCTCTGACTTGAGCGTCGATTTTTGTGATGCTCGTCAGGGGGGCGG
AGCCTATGGAAAAACGCCAGCAACGCGGCCTTTTTACGGTTCCTGGCCTTTTGCTGGCCTTTTGCTCACA
TGGCTCGACAGATCT
