>Addgene plasmid #22343 | pCI-MOR106-1 | addgene partial sequence | sequence record 28176 | 22343 with T7
TACTTCTACGTGCCCTTCTCCAATGCGACGGGTGTGGTACGCGAATTCACGCGTATGTCTCTTTTTCCCC
AAAGAAATTTAGATGCCATGAACAGATCAGCAGCACATGTAACCGAATTTGTTCTCTTGGGATTTCCTGG
TTCCTGGAAGATACAGATTTTCCTCTTCGTGTTGTTTTTGGTGTTTTATGTCTTGACATTGTTGGGAAAT
GGAGCCATCATCTGTGCAGTAAGATGTGACTCACGTCTACATACCCCCATGTACTTCCTCCTGGGAAATT
TTTCCTTCCTTGAAATCTGGTATGTTTCCTCCACTATTCCTAACATACTAGCCAACATTCTGTCTAAGAC
CAAGGCCATCTCATTTTCAGGGTGCTTCCTGCAGTTCTATTTCTTCTTTTCACTGGGTACAACTGAATGT
CTCTTCCTGGCAGTAATGGCTTATGATAGGTACCTGGCCATTTGCCGCCCATTACATTACCCTACTATCA
TGACTAGGAGGCTGTGTTGCATTCTGGTATCCTCATGCTGGCTCATTGGATTTCTTGGGTACCCAATCCC
TATCTTCTCCATTTCCCAGCTTCCCTTCTGTGGTTCTAATATCATTGATCACTTCCTCTGTGACATGGAC
CCATTGATGGCTTTGTCCTGTGCCCCAGCTCCTATTACTGAATTTATTTTTTATGCCCAAAGTTCCTTTG
TCCTCTTTTTCACTATTGCATACATTCTTCGGTCCTATATTTTGTTGCTCAGGGCTGTTTTTTCAGGTTC
CTTCTGCAGCCTGGCCGAC
